>Addgene plasmid #203291 | A*66:01:01 | addgene full sequence | sequence record 399781 | Addgene NGS Result
GACGGATCGGGAGATCTCCCGATCCCCTATGGTGCACTCTCAGTACAATCTGCTCTGATGCCGCATAGTT
AAGCCAGTATCTGCTCCCTGCTTGTGTGTTGGAGGTCGCTGAGTAGTGCGCGAGCAAAATTTAAGCTACA
ACAAGGCAAGGCTTGACCGACAATTGCATGAAGAATCTGCTTAGGGTTAGGCGTTTTGCGCTGCTTCGCG
ATGTACGGGCCAGATATACGCGTTGACATTGATTATTGACTAGTTATTAATAGTAATCAATTACGGGGTC
ATTAGTTCATAGCCCATATATGGAGTTCCGCGTTACATAACTTACGGTAAATGGCCCGCCTGGCTGACCG
CCCAACGACCCCCGCCCATTGACGTCAATAATGACGTATGTTCCCATAGTAACGCCAATAGGGACTTTCC
ATTGACGTCAATGGGTGGAGTATTTACGGTAAACTGCCCACTTGGCAGTACATCAAGTGTATCATATGCC
AAGTACGCCCCCTATTGACGTCAATGACGGTAAATGGCCCGCCTGGCATTATGCCCAGTACATGACCTTA
TGGGACTTTCCTACTTGGCAGTACATCTACGTATTAGTCATCGCTATTACCATGGTGATGCGGTTTTGGC
AGTACATCAATGGGCGTGGATAGCGGTTTGACTCACGGGGATTTCCAAGTCTCCACCCCATTGACGTCAA
TGGGAGTTTGTTTTGGCACCAAAATCAACGGGACTTTCCAAAATGTCGTAACAACTCCGCCCCATTGACG
CAAATGGGCGGTAGGCGTGTACGGTGGGAGGTCTATATAAGCAGAGCTCTCTGGCTAACTAGAGAACCCA
CTGCTTACTGGCTTATCGAAATTAATACGACTCACTATAGGGAGACCCAAGCTGGCTAGCGTTTAAACTT
AAGCTTGGTACCGAGCTCGGATCCATGGCCGTCATGGCGCCCCGAACCCTCGTCCTGCTACTCTCGGGGG
CCCTGGCCCTGACCCAGACCTGGGCGGGCTCCCACTCCATGAGGTATTTCTACACCTCCGTGTCCCGGCC
CGGCCGCGGGGAGCCCCGCTTCATCGCCGTGGGCTACGTGGACGACACGCAGTTCGTGCGGTTCGACAGC
GACGCCGCGAGCCAGAGGATGGAGCCGCGGGCGCCGTGGATAGAGCAGGAGGGGCCGGAGTATTGGGACC
GGAACACACGGAATGTGAAGGCCCAGTCACAGACTGACCGAGTGGACCTGGGGACCCTGCGCGGCTACTA
CAACCAGAGCGAGGACGGTTCTCACACCATCCAGAGGATGTATGGCTGCGACGTGGGGCCGGACGGGCGC
TTCCTCCGCGGGTACCAGCAGGACGCTTACGACGGCAAGGATTACATCGCCCTGAACGAGGACCTGCGCT
CTTGGACCGCGGCGGACATGGCGGCTCAGATCACCCAGCGCAAGTGGGAGACGGCCCATGAGGCGGAGCA
GTGGAGAGCCTACCTGGAGGGCCGGTGCGTGGAGTGGCTCCGCAGATACCTGGAGAACGGGAAGGAGACG
CTGCAGCGCACGGACGCCCCCAAGACGCATATGACTCACCACGCTGTCTCTGACCATGAGGCCACCCTGA
GGTGCTGGGCCCTGAGCTTCTACCCTGCGGAGATCACACTGACCTGGCAGCGGGATGGGGAGGACCAGAC
CCAGGACACGGAGCTCGTGGAGACCAGGCCTGCAGGGGATGGGACCTTCCAGAAGTGGGCGTCTGTGGTG
GTGCCTTCTGGACAGGAGCAGAGATACACCTGCCATGTGCAGCATGAGGGTCTGCCCAAGCCCCTCACCC
TGAGATGGGAGCCGTCTTCCCAGCCCACCATCCCCATCGTGGGCATCATTGCTGGCCTGGTTCTCTTTGG
AGCTGTGATCGCTGGAGCTGTGGTCGCTGCTGTGATGTGGAGGAGGAAGAGCTCAGATAGAAAAGGAGGG
AGCTACTCTCAGGCTGCAAGCAGTGACAGTGCCCAGGGCTCTGATATGTCTCTCACAGCTTGTAAAGTGT
GAGAATTCTGCAGATATCCAGCACAGTGGCGGCCGCTCGAGTCTAGAGGGCCCGTTTAAACCCGCTGATC
AGCCTCGACTGTGCCTTCTAGTTGCCAGCCATCTGTTGTTTGCCCCTCCCCCGTGCCTTCCTTGACCCTG
GAAGGTGCCACTCCCACTGTCCTTTCCTAATAAAATGAGGAAATTGCATCGCATTGTCTGAGTAGGTGTC
ATTCTATTCTGGGGGGTGGGGTGGGGCAGGACAGCAAGGGGGAGGATTGGGAAGACAATAGCAGGCATGC
TGGGGATGCGGTGGGCTCTATGGCTTCTGAGGCGGAAAGAACCAGCTGGGGCTCTAGGGGGTATCCCC
[124 nt withheld, positions 2379-2502]
C
[91 nt withheld, positions 2504-2594]
A
[49 nt withheld, positions 2596-2644]
CCTTTGACGTTGGAGTCCACGTTCTTT
[37 nt withheld, positions 2672-2708]
ACCCTATCTCGGTCTATTCTTTTGATTTATAAGGGATTTTGCCGATTTCGGCCTATTGGTTAAAAAATGA
GCTGATTTAACAAAAATTTAACGCGAATTAATTCTGTGGAATGTGTGTCAGTTAGGGTGTGGAAAGTCCC
CAGGCTCCCCAGCAGGCAGAAGTATGCAAAGCATGCATCTCAATTAGTCAGCAACCAGGTGTGGAAAGTC
CCCAGGCTCCCCAGCAGGCAGAAGTATGCAAAGCATGCATCTCAATTAGTCAGCAACCATAGTCCCGCCC
CTAACTCCGCCCATCCCGCCCCTAACTCCGCCCAGTTCCGCCCATTCTCCGCCCCATGGCTGACTAATTT
TTTTTATTTATGCAGAGGCCGAGGCCGCCTCTGCCTCTGAGCTATTCCAGAAGTAGTGAGGAGGCTTTTT
TGGAGGCCTAGGCTTTTGCAAAAAGCTCCCGGGAGCTTGTATATCCATTTTCGGATCTGATCAAGAGACA
GGATGAGGATCGTTTCGCATGATTGAACAAGATGGATTGCACGCAGGTTCTCCGGCCGCTTGGGTGGAGA
GGCTATTCGGCTATGACTGGGCACAACAGACAATCGGCTGCTCTGATGCCGCCGTGTTCCGGCTGTCAGC
GCAGGGGCGCCCGGTTCTTTTTGTCAAGACCGACCTGTCCGGTGCCCTGAATGAACTGCAGGACGAGGCA
GCGCGGCTATCGTGGCTGGCCACGACGGGCGTTCCTTGCGCAGCTGTGCTCGACGTTGTCACTGAAGCGG
GAAGGGACTGGCTGCTATTGGGCGAAGTGCCGGGGCAGGATCTCCTGTCATCTCACCTTGCTCCTGCCGA
GAAAGTATCCATCATGGCTGATGCAATGCGGCGGCTGCATACGCTTGATCCGGCTACCTGCCCATTCGAC
CACCAAGCGAAACATCGCATCGAGCGAGCACGTACTCGGATGGAAGCCGGTCTTGTCGATCAGGATGATC
TGGACGAAGAGCATCAGGGGCTCGCGCCAGCCGAACTGTTCGCCAGGCTCAAGGCGCGCATGCCCGACGG
CGAGGATCTCGTCGTGACCCATGGCGATGCCTGCTTGCCGAATATCATGGTGGAAAATGGCCGCTTTTCT
GGATTCATCGACTGTGGCCGGCTGGGTGTGGCGGACCGCTATCAGGACATAGCGTTGGCTACCCGTGATA
TTGCTGAAGAGCTTGGCGGCGAATGGGCTGACCGCTTCCTCGTGCTTTACGGTATCGCCGCTCCCGATTC
GCAGCGCATCGCCTTCTATCGCCTTCTTGACGAGTTCTTCTGAGCGGGACTCTGGGGTTCGAAATGACCG
ACCAAGCGACGCCCAACCTGCCATCACGAGATTTCGATTCCACCGCCGCCTTCTATGAAAGGTTGGGCTT
CGGAATCGTTTTCCGGGACGCCGGCTGGATGATCCTCCAGCGCGGGGATCTCATGCTGGAGTTCTTCGCC
CACCCCAACTTGTTTATTGCAGCTTATAATGGTTACAAATAAAGCAATAGCATCACAAATTTCACAAATA
AAGCATTTTTTTCACTGCATTCTAGTTGTGGTTTGTCCAAACTCATCAATGTATCTTATCATGTCTGTAT
ACCGTCGACCTCTAGCTAGAGCTTGGCGTAATCATGGTCATAGCTGTTTCCTGTGTGAAATTGTTATCCG
CTCACAATTCCACACAACATACGAGCCGGAAGCATAAAGTGTAAAGCCTGGGGTGCCTAATGAGTGAGCT
AACTCACATTAATTGCGTTGCGCTCACTGCCCGCTTTCCAGTCGGGAAACCTGTCGTGCCAGCTGCATTA
ATGAATCGGCCAACGCGCGGGGAGAGGCGGTTTGCGTATTGGGCGCTCTTCCGCTTCCTCGCTCACTGAC
TCGCTGCGCTCGGTCGTTCGGCTGCGGCGAGCGGTATCAGCTCACTCAAAGGCGGTAATACGGTTATCCA
CAGAATCAGGGGATAACGCAGGAAAGAACATGTGAGCAAAAGGCCAGCAAAAGGCCAGGAACCGTAAAAA
GGCCGCGTTGCTGGCGTTTTTCCATAGGCTCCGCCCCCCTGACGAGCATCACAAAAATCGACGCTCAAGT
CAGAGGTGGCGAAACCCGACAGGACTATAAAGATACCAGGCGTTTCCCCCTGGAAGCTCCCTCGTGCGCT
CTCCTGTTCCGACCCTGCCGCTTACCGGATACCTGTCCGCCTTTCTCCCTTCGGGAAGCGTGGCGCTTTC
TCATAGCTCACGCTGTAGGTATCTCAGTTCGGTGTAGGTCGTTCGCTCCAAGCTGGGCTGTGTGCACGAA
CCCCCCGTTCAGCCCGACCGCTGCGCCTTATCCGGTAACTATCGTCTTGAGTCCAACCCGGTAAGACACG
ACTTATCGCCACTGGCAGCAGCCACTGGTAACAGGATTAGCAGAGCGAGGTATGTAGGCGGTGCTACAGA
GTTCTTGAAGTGGTGGCCTAACTACGGCTACACTAGAAGAACAGTATTTGGTATCTGCGCTCTGCTGAAG
CCAGTTACCTTCGGAAAAAGAGTTGGTAGCTCTTGATCCGGCAAACAAACCACCGCTGGTAGCGGTGGTT
TTTTTGTTTGCAAGCAGCAGATTACGCGCAGAAAAAAAGGATCTCAAGAAGATCCTTTGATCTTTTCTAC
GGGGTCTGACGCTCAGTGGAACGAAAACTCACGTTAAGGGATTTTGGTCATGAGATTATCAAAAAGGATC
TTCACCTAGATCCTTTTAAATTAAAAATGAAGTTTTAAATCAATCTAAAGTATATATGAGTAAACTTGGT
CTGACAGTTACCAATGCTTAATCAGTGAGGCACCTATCTCAGCGATCTGTCTATTTCGTTCATCCATAGT
TGCCTGACTCCCCGTCGTGTAGATAACTACGATACGGGAGGGCTTACCATCTGGCCCCAGTGCTGCAATG
ATACCGCGAGACCCACGCTCACCGGCTCCAGATTTATCAGCAATAAACCAGCCAGCCGGAAGGGCCGAGC
GCAGAAGTGGTCCTGCAACTTTATCCGCCTCCATCCAGTCTATTAATTGTTGCCGGGAAGCTAGAGTAAG
TAGTTCGCCAGTTAATAGTTTGCGCAACGTTGTTGCCATTGCTACAGGCATCGTGGTGTCACGCTCGTCG
TTTGGTATGGCTTCATTCAGCTCCGGTTCCCAACGATCAAGGCGAGTTACATGATCCCCCATGTTGTGCA
AAAAAGCGGTTAGCTCCTTCGGTCCTCCGATCGTTGTCAGAAGTAAGTTGGCCGCAGTGTTATCACTCAT
GGTTATGGCAGCACTGCATAATTCTCTTACTGTCATGCCATCCGTAAGATGCTTTTCTGTGACTGGTGAG
TACTCAACCAAGTCATTCTGAGAATAGTGTATGCGGCGACCGAGTTGCTCTTGCCCGGCGTCAATACGGG
ATAATACCGCGCCACATAGCAGAACTTTAAAAGTGCTCATCATTGGAAAACGTTCTTCGGGGCGAAAACT
CTCAAGGATCTTACCGCTGTTGAGATCCAGTTCGATGTAACCCACTCGTGCACCCAACTGATCTTCAGCA
TCTTTTACTTTCACCAGCGTTTCTGGGTGAGCAAAAACAGGAAGGCAAAATGCCGCAAAAAAGGGAATAA
GGGCGACACGGAAATGTTGAATACTCATACTCTTCCTTTTTCAATATTATTGAAGCATTTATCAGGGTTA
TTGTCTCATGAGCGGATACATATTTGAATGTATTTAGAAAAATAAACAAATAGGGGTTCCGCGCACATTT
CCCCGAAAAGTGCCACCTGACGTC
Features (pLannotate 1.2.2; 20 found; start..end, strand, type, name):
     28..80      -  misc_feature   bom (fragment): basis of mobility region from pBR322
    235..614     +  enhancer       CMV enhancer: human cytomegalovirus immediate early enhancer
    615..818     +  promoter       CMV promoter: human cytomegalovirus (CMV) immediate early promoter
    814..847     +  LTR            5' LTR (truncated) (fragment): truncated 5' long terminal repeat (LTR) from HIV-1
    863..881     +  promoter       T7 promoter: promoter for bacteriophage T7 RNA polymerase
    935..2029    +  CDS            HLA-A: HLAA_HUMAN - Also known as HLAA. Experimental evidence at protein level: Swiss-Prot protein existence level 1. Allele A*74:01: Presents immunodominant HIV-1 epitopes derived from gag-pol (GQMVHQAISPR, QIYPGIKVR) and rev (RQIHSISER), carrying an aliphatic residue at position 2 and Arg anchor residue at the C-terminus. May contribute to viral load control in chronic HIV-1 infection. From Homo sapiens (Human).
   2109..2333    +  polyA_signal   bGH poly(A) signal: bovine growth hormone polyadenylation signal
   2337..2358    +  promoter       SV40 promoter (fragment): SV40 enhancer and early promoter
   2379..2807    +  rep_origin     f1 ori (sequence partly withheld): f1 bacteriophage origin of replication; arrow indicates direction of (+) strand synthesis
   2821..3150    +  promoter       SV40 promoter: SV40 enhancer and early promoter
   3217..4008    +  CDS            neo: KKA2_KLEPN - Also known as kan, nptII. Experimental evidence at protein level: Swiss-Prot protein existence level 1. Resistance to kanamycin, neomycin, paromomycin, ribostamycin, butirosin and gentamicin B. From Klebsiella pneumoniae.
   4032..4190    +  CDS            ble (fragment): BLE_KLEPN - Experimental evidence at protein level: Swiss-Prot protein existence level 1. Binding protein with a strong affinity to the bleomycin family of antibiotics. Binds to CL990; an antimitotic-antibiotic compound. From Klebsiella pneumoniae.
   4185..4306    +  polyA_signal   SV40 poly(A) signal: SV40 polyadenylation signal
   4379..4395    -  protein_bind   lac operator: The lac repressor binds to the lac operator to inhibit transcription in E. coli. This inhibition can be relieved by adding lactose or isopropyl-β-D-thiogalactopyranoside (IPTG). lac repressor encoded by lacI
   4403..4433    -  promoter       lac promoter: promoter for the E. coli lac operon
   4448..4469    -  protein_bind   CAP binding site: CAP binding activates transcription in the presence of cAMP. E. coli catabolite activator protein
   4482..4574    -  CDS            lacI (fragment): lac repressor; lacI; The lac repressor binds to the lac operator to inhibit transcription in E. coli. This inhibition can be relieved by adding lactose or isopropyl-β-D-thiogalactopyranoside (IPTG).
   4757..5345    -  rep_origin     ori: high-copy-number ColE1/pMB1/pBR322/pUC origin of replication
   5516..6376    -  CDS            AmpR: β-lactamase; bla; confers resistance to ampicillin, carbenicillin, and related antibiotics
   6377..6481    -  promoter       AmpR promoter: bla
