[The description below was written by a language model from this plasmid's Addgene catalogue record and pLannotate feature annotations shown in this document.]
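Description:
A*66:01:01 is a mammalian expression plasmid built on the pcDNA-3 backbone that carries the coding sequence of the human HLA class I allele HLA-A*66:01:01, cloned between BamHI and EcoRI sites. In the 6,512-nt sequenced record, the roughly 1.1-kb HLA-A open reading frame lies downstream of the human cytomegalovirus immediate-early enhancer and promoter and is followed by the bovine growth hormone polyadenylation signal, an arrangement that gives strong constitutive transcription in transfected mammalian cells. A T7 promoter sits between the CMV promoter and the insert and can serve for in vitro transcription or as a sequencing primer site. No epitope tag or reporter is annotated on the insert. The automated annotation matches the insert to the general HLA-A protein entry, and the allele-specific note it displays refers to a different allele, so the allele identity rests on the catalogue entry. A short fragment called as an HIV-1 LTR just after the CMV promoter is likely an incidental similarity match rather than a functional viral element.

For propagation in E. coli the plasmid has a high-copy ColE1/pUC-type origin and the β-lactamase gene with its own promoter for ampicillin selection. An f1 origin allows single-stranded DNA production. A second mammalian cassette consists of the SV40 enhancer/early promoter driving the neomycin phosphotransferase gene with an SV40 poly(A) signal, which permits G418 selection of stable transfectants. Small lac promoter/operator, lacI, ble and bom fragments are backbone remnants.

The stated purpose is to overexpress this single HLA allele. The associated publication concerns a large HLA class I peptidome dataset for epitope prediction, consistent with use in profiling the peptides presented by one allele.
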