Addgene plasmid #203291: A*66:01:01
Purpose: Overexpress HLA allele
Depositing lab: Derin Keskin & Catherine Wu. Depositing organization: Dana-Farber Cancer Institute. Publication: A large peptidome dataset improves HLA class I epitope prediction across most of the human population. Sarkizova S, Klaeger S, Le PM, Li LW, Oliveira G, Keshishian H, Hartigan CR, Zhang W, Braun DA, Ligon KL, Bachireddy P, Zervantonakis IK, Rosenbluth JM, Ouspenskaia T, Law T, Justesen S, Stevens J, Lane WJ, Eisenhaure T, Lan Zhang G, Clauser KR, Hacohen N, Carr SA, Wu CJ, Keskin DB. Nat Biotechnol. 2020 Feb;38(2):199-209. doi: 10.1038/s41587-019-0322-9. Epub 2019 Dec 16. PubMed 31844290.
Backbone
  Vector backbone: pcDNA-3
  Vector type: Mammalian Expression
Growth in bacteria
  Bacterial resistance: Ampicillin, 100 μg/mL
  Growth temperature: 37°C
  Growth strain: NEB Stable
  Copy number: High Copy
Gene/Insert
  Gene/Insert name: A*66:01:01
  Species: H. sapiens (human)
  Entrez Gene: HLA-A (a.k.a. HLAA)
  Cloning method: Restriction Enzyme; 5′ cloning site BamHI (unknown if destroyed); 3′ cloning site EcoRI (unknown if destroyed)
  Sequencing primers: 5′ unknown
Terms and licenses: Academic/Nonprofit Terms; Industry Terms: Not Available to Industry
Depositor comments: Shortname from TIGL: K46
How to cite: A*66:01:01 was a gift from Derin Keskin & Catherine Wu (Addgene plasmid # 203291 ; http://n2t.net/addgene:203291 ; RRID:Addgene_203291)
