>Addgene plasmid #203291 | A*66:01:01 | depositor partial sequence | sequence record 394217 | HLA:HLA00112 A*66:01:01:01 1098 bp (K46)
ATGGCCGTCATGGCGCCCCGAACCCTCGTCCTGCTACTCTCGGGGGCCCTGGCCCTGACCCAGACCTGGG
CGGGCTCCCACTCCATGAGGTATTTCTACACCTCCGTGTCCCGGCCCGGCCGCGGGGAGCCCCGCTTCAT
CGCCGTGGGCTACGTGGACGACACGCAGTTCGTGCGGTTCGACAGCGACGCCGCGAGCCAGAGGATGGAG
CCGCGGGCGCCGTGGATAGAGCAGGAGGGGCCGGAGTATTGGGACCGGAACACACGGAATGTGAAGGCCC
AGTCACAGACTGACCGAGTGGACCTGGGGACCCTGCGCGGCTACTACAACCAGAGCGAGGACGGTTCTCA
CACCATCCAGAGGATGTATGGCTGCGACGTGGGGCCGGACGGGCGCTTCCTCCGCGGGTACCAGCAGGAC
GCTTACGACGGCAAGGATTACATCGCCCTGAACGAGGACCTGCGCTCTTGGACCGCGGCGGACATGGCGG
CTCAGATCACCCAGCGCAAGTGGGAGACGGCCCATGAGGCGGAGCAGTGGAGAGCCTACCTGGAGGGCCG
GTGCGTGGAGTGGCTCCGCAGATACCTGGAGAACGGGAAGGAGACGCTGCAGCGCACGGACGCCCCCAAG
ACGCATATGACTCACCACGCTGTCTCTGACCATGAGGCCACCCTGAGGTGCTGGGCCCTGAGCTTCTACC
CTGCGGAGATCACACTGACCTGGCAGCGGGATGGGGAGGACCAGACCCAGGACACGGAGCTCGTGGAGAC
CAGGCCTGCAGGGGATGGGACCTTCCAGAAGTGGGCGTCTGTGGTGGTGCCTTCTGGACAGGAGCAGAGA
TACACCTGCCATGTGCAGCATGAGGGTCTGCCCAAGCCCCTCACCCTGAGATGGGAGCCGTCTTCCCAGC
CCACCATCCCCATCGTGGGCATCATTGCTGGCCTGGTTCTCTTTGGAGCTGTGATCGCTGGAGCTGTGGT
CGCTGCTGTGATGTGGAGGAGGAAGAGCTCAGATAGAAAAGGAGGGAGCTACTCTCAGGCTGCAAGCAGT
GACAGTGCCCAGGGCTCTGATATGTCTCTCACAGCTTGTAAAGTGTGA
